>Addgene plasmid #70310 | R777-E026 Hs.CDK6-nostop | depositor full sequence | sequence record 125759 | Full Sequence
TTAACGCTAGCATGGATGTTTTCCCAGTCACGACGTTGTAAAACGACGGCCAGTCTTAAAATTCGAGCTC
GGTCCGAGGATCCGAAATAATGATTTTATTTTGACTGATAGTGACCTGTTCGTTGCAACAAATTGATAAG
CAATGCTTTTTTATAATGCCAACTTTGTACAAAAAAGTTGGCACCATGGAGAAGGACGGCCTGTGCCGCG
CTGACCAGCAGTACGAATGCGTGGCGGAGATCGGGGAGGGCGCCTATGGGAAGGTGTTCAAGGCCCGCGA
CTTGAAGAACGGAGGCCGTTTCGTGGCGTTGAAGCGCGTGCGGGTGCAGACCGGCGAGGAGGGCATGCCG
CTCTCCACCATCCGCGAGGTGGCGGTGCTGAGGCACCTGGAGACCTTCGAGCACCCCAACGTGGTCAGGT
TGTTTGATGTGTGCACAGTGTCACGAACAGACAGAGAAACCAAACTAACTTTAGTGTTTGAACATGTCGA
TCAAGACTTGACCACTTACTTGGATAAAGTTCCAGAGCCTGGAGTGCCCACTGAAACCATAAAGGATATG
ATGTTTCAGCTTCTCCGAGGTCTGGACTTTCTTCATTCACACCGAGTAGTGCATCGCGATCTAAAACCAC
AGAACATTCTGGTGACCAGCAGCGGACAAATAAAACTCGCTGACTTCGGCCTTGCCCGCATCTATAGTTT
CCAGATGGCTCTAACCTCAGTGGTCGTCACGCTGTGGTACAGAGCACCCGAAGTCTTGCTCCAGTCCAGC
TACGCCACCCCCGTGGATCTCTGGAGTGTTGGCTGCATATTTGCAGAAATGTTTCGTAGAAAGCCTCTTT
TTCGTGGAAGTTCAGATGTTGATCAACTAGGAAAAATCTTGGACGTGATTGGACTCCCAGGAGAAGAAGA
CTGGCCTAGAGATGTTGCCCTTCCCAGGCAGGCTTTTCATTCAAAATCTGCCCAACCAATTGAGAAGTTT
GTAACAGATATCGATGAACTAGGCAAAGACCTACTTCTGAAGTGTTTGACATTTAACCCAGCCAAAAGAA
TATCTGCCTACAGTGCCCTGTCTCACCCATACTTCCAGGACCTGGAAAGGTGCAAAGAAAACCTGGATTC
CCACCTGCCGCCCAGCCAGAACACCTCGGAGCTGAATACAGCCTCAACTTTCTTGTACAAAGTTGGCATT
ATAGGAAAGCATTGCTTATCAATTTGTTGCAACGAACAGGTCACTATCAGTCAAAATAAAATCATTATTT
GCATGCAAGCTTAGATCCTCTAGACCAGCCAGGACAGAAATGCCTCGACTTCGCTGCTACCCAAGGTTGC
CGGGTGACGCACACCGTGGAAACGGATGAAGGCACGAACCCAGTGGACATAAGCCTGTTCGGTTCGTAAG
CTGTAATGCAAGTAGCGTATGCGCTCACGCAACTGGTCCAGAACCTTGACCGAACGCAGCGGTGGTAACG
GCGCAGTGGCGGTTTTCATGGCTTGTTATGACTGTTTTTTTGGGGTACAGTCTATGCCTCGGGCATCCAA
GCAGCAAGCGCGTTACGCCGTGGGTCGATGTTTGATGTTATGGAGCAGCAACGATGTTACGCAGCAGGGC
AGTCGCCCTAAAACAAAGTTAAACATTATGAGGGAAGCGGTGATCGCCGAAGTATCGACTCAACTATCAG
AGGTAGTTGGCGTCATCGAGCGCCATCTCGAACCGACGTTGCTGGCCGTACATTTGTACGGCTCCGCAGT
GGATGGCGGCCTGAAGCCACACAGTGATATTGATTTGCTGGTTACGGTGACCGTAAGGCTTGATGAAACA
ACGCGGCGAGCTTTGATCAACGACCTTTTGGAAACTTCGGCTTCCCCTGGAGAGAGCGAGATTCTCCGCG
CTGTAGAAGTCACCATTGTTGTGCACGACGACATCATTCCGTGGCGTTATCCAGCTAAGCGCGAACTGCA
ATTTGGAGAATGGCAGCGCAATGACATTCTTGCAGGTATCTTCGAGCCAGCCACGATCGACATTGATCTG
GCTATCTTGCTGACAAAAGCAAGAGAACATAGCGTTGCCTTGGTAGGTCCAGCGGCGGAGGAACTCTTTG
ATCCGGTTCCTGAACAGGATCTATTTGAGGCGCTAAATGAAACCTTAACGCTATGGAACTCGCCGCCCGA
CTGGGCTGGCGATGAGCGAAATGTAGTGCTTACGTTGTCCCGCATTTGGTACAGCGCAGTAACCGGCAAA
ATCGCGCCGAAGGATGTCGCTGCCGACTGGGCAATGGAGCGCCTGCCGGCCCAGTATCAGCCCGTCATAC
TTGAAGCTAGACAGGCTTATCTTGGACAAGAAGAAGATCGCTTGGCCTCGCGCGCAGATCAGTTGGAAGA
ATTTGTCCACTACGTGAAAGGCGAGATCACCAAGGTAGTCGGCAAATAACCCTCGAGCCACCCATGACCA
AAATCCCTTAACGTGAGTTACGCGTCGTTCCACTGAGCGTCAGACCCCGTAGAAAAGATCAAAGGATCTT
CTTGAGATCCTTTTTTTCTGCGCGTAATCTGCTGCTTGCAAACAAAAAAACCACCGCTACCAGCGGTGGT
TTGTTTGCCGGATCAAGAGCTACCAACTCTTTTTCCGAAGGTAACTGGCTTCAGCAGAGCGCAGATACCA
AATACTGTCCTTCTAGTGTAGCCGTAGTTAGGCCACCACTTCAAGAACTCTGTAGCACCGCCTACATACC
TCGCTCTGCTAATCCTGTTACCAGTGGCTGCTGCCAGTGGCGATAAGTCGTGTCTTACCGGGTTGGACTC
AAGACGATAGTTACCGGATAAGGCGCAGCGGTCGGGCTGAACGGGGGGTTCGTGCACACAGCCCAGCTTG
GAGCGAACGACCTACACCGAACTGAGATACCTACAGCGTGAGCATTGAGAAAGCGCCACGCTTCCCGAAG
GGAGAAAGGCGGACAGGTATCCGGTAAGCGGCAGGGTCGGAACAGGAGAGCGCACGAGGGAGCTTCCAGG
GGGAAACGCCTGGTATCTTTATAGTCCTGTCGGGTTTCGCCACCTCTGACTTGAGCGTCGATTTTTGTGA
TGCTCGTCAGGGGGGCGGAGCCTATGGAAAAACGCCAGCAACGCGGCCTTTTTACGGTTCCTGGCCTTTT
GCTGGCCTTTTGCTCACATGTTCTTTCCTGCGTTATCCCCTGATTCTGTGGATAACCGTATTACCGCCTT
TGAGTGAGCTGATACCGCTCGCCGCAGCCGAACGACCGAGCGCAGCGAGTCAGTGAGCGAGGAAGCGGAA
GAGCGCCCAATACGCAAACCGCCTCTCCCCGCGCGTTGGCCGATTCATTAATGCAGCTGGCACGACAGGT
TTCCCGACTGGAAAGCGGGCAGTGAGCGCAACGCAATTAATACGCGTACCGCTAGCCAGGAAGAGTTTGT
AGAAACGCAAAAAGGCCATCCGTCAGGATGGCCTTCTGCTTAGTTTGATGCCTGGCAGTTTATGGCGGGC
GTCCTGCCCGCCACCCTCCGGGCCGTTGCTTCACAACGTTCAAATCCGCTCCCGGCGGATTTGTCCTACT
CAGGAGAGCGTTCACCGACAAACAACAGATAAAACGAAAGGCCCAGTCTTCCGACTGAGCCTTTCGTTTT
ATTTGATGCCTGGCAGTTCCCTACTCTCGCG
Features (pLannotate 1.2.2; 11 found; start..end, strand, type, name):
     18..54      -  CDS            lacZα (fragment): LacZα fragment of β-galactosidase; lacZ fragment
     85..180     +  protein_bind   attL3: mutant version of attL; recombination site for the Gateway® LR reaction LR Clonase™
    186..1163    +  CDS            CDK6: CDK6_HUMAN - Also known as CDKN6. Experimental evidence at protein level: Swiss-Prot protein existence level 1. Serine/threonine-protein kinase involved in the control of the cell cycle and differentiation; promotes G1/S transition. Phosphorylates pRB/RB1 and NPM1. Interacts with D-type G1 cyclins during interphase at G1 to form a pRB/RB1 kinase and controls the entrance into the cell cycle. Involved in initiation and maintenance of cell cycle exit during cell differentiation; prevents cell proliferation and regulates negatively cell differentiation, but is required for the proliferation of sp
   1168..1261    -  protein_bind   attL2 (fragment): mutant version of attL; recombination site for the Gateway® LR reaction LR Clonase™
   1376..1399    +  promoter       Pc promoter (fragment): intI1 (promoter lies within the coding sequence); class 1 integron promoter
   1575..1631    +  CDS            GmR (fragment): gentamycin acetyltransferase; aacC1; confers resistance to gentamycin
   1638..2429    +  CDS            SmR: aminoglycoside adenylyltransferase (Murphy, 1985); aadA; confers resistance to spectinomycin and streptomycin
   2522..3110    +  rep_origin     ori: high-copy-number ColE1/pMB1/pBR322/pUC origin of replication
   3293..3385    +  CDS            lacI (fragment): lac repressor; lacI; The lac repressor binds to the lac operator to inhibit transcription in E. coli. This inhibition can be relieved by adding lactose or isopropyl-β-D-thiogalactopyranoside (IPTG).
   3440..3467    -  terminator     rrnB T2 terminator: transcription terminator T2 from the E. coli rrnB gene
   3599..3642    +  terminator     rrnB T1 terminator: Escherichia coli rrnB; transcription terminator T1 from the E. coli rrnB gene
