[The description below was written by a language model from this plasmid's Addgene catalogue record and pLannotate feature annotations shown in this document.]
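Description:
R777-E026 Hs.CDK6-nostop is a Gateway entry clone built on the pDonor-255 backbone, carrying the human CDK6 open reading frame (based on the NM_001259.6 reference transcript) with its stop codon removed. The 3,671 nt plasmid is maintained in E. coli at high copy through a ColE1/pUC-type origin and is selected with spectinomycin via the aadA aminoglycoside adenylyltransferase gene (SmR). This marker sits downstream of a partial class 1 integron Pc promoter and a short gentamicin-resistance gene remnant. Small lacZα and lacI fragments are backbone remnants with no apparent function. rrnB T1 and T2 terminators lie upstream of the cloning region, where such terminators typically shield an insert from read-through transcription.

The 978 bp CDK6 coding sequence is flanked by two attL recombination sites. The automated annotation labels the upstream one attL3 and the downstream one a fragment of attL2, so the exact identity of the 5′ site should be checked against the sequence rather than assumed. No eukaryotic or bacterial expression promoter drives the ORF, as expected for an entry clone. The plasmid is meant as a donor for LR Clonase recombination, which moves CDK6 into a destination vector that supplies the promoter and any tags. Without a stop codon, translation can continue through the downstream att site, so the clone suits C-terminal fusions to epitope tags, fluorescent proteins or other partners. CDK6 encodes a serine/threonine kinase that pairs with D-type cyclins to phosphorylate RB1 and promote the G1/S transition, so derived expression constructs are relevant to studies of cell cycle control and differentiation.
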