Addgene plasmid #70310: R777-E026 Hs.CDK6-nostop
Purpose: Gateway ORF clone of human CDK6 [NM_001259.6] without stop codon (for C-terminal fusions)
Depositing lab: Dominic Esposito. Depositing organization: National Cancer Institute (NCI).
Backbone
  Vector backbone: pDonor-255
  Backbone size w/o insert (bp): 2693
  Vector type: Gateway Entry Clone
Growth in bacteria
  Bacterial resistance: Spectinomycin, 50 μg/mL
  Growth temperature: 37°C
  Growth strain: DH10B
  Copy number: High Copy
Gene/Insert
  Gene/Insert name: CDK6
  Species: H. sapiens (human)
  Insert size (bp): 978
  GenBank ID: NM_001259.6
  Entrez Gene: CDK6 (a.k.a. MCPH12, PLSTIRE)
  Cloning method: Gateway Cloning
  Sequencing primers: 5′ M13F 23-mer (5'-CCCAGTCACGACGTTGTAAAACG); 3′ attLR 23-mer (5'-TAACATCAGAGATTTTGAGACAC)
Terms and licenses: Academic/Nonprofit Terms; Industry Terms: Not Available to Industry
How to cite: R777-E026 Hs.CDK6-nostop was a gift from Dominic Esposito (Addgene plasmid # 70310 ; http://n2t.net/addgene:70310 ; RRID:Addgene_70310)
