>Addgene plasmid #70310 | R777-E026 Hs.CDK6-nostop | addgene partial sequence | sequence record 129294 | pCR8_R1 5'-cgaaccgaacaggcttatgt-3'
GTGCGTCACCCGGCAACCTTGGGTAGCAGCGAAGTCGAGGCATTTCTGTCCTGGCTGGTCTAGAGGATCT
AAGCTTGCATGCAAATAATGATTTTATTTTGACTGATAGTGACCTGTTCGTTGCAACAAATTGATAAGCA
ATGCTTTCCTATAATGCCAACTTTGTACAAGAAAGTTGAGGCTGTATTCAGCTCCGAGGTGTTCTGGCTG
GGCGGCAGGTGGGAATCCAGGTTTTCTTTGCACCTTTCCAGGTCCTGGAAGTATGGGTGAGACAGGGCAC
TGTAGGCAGATATTCTTTTGGCTGGGTTAAATGTCAAACACTTCAGAAGTAGGTCTTTGCCTAGTTCATC
GATATCTGTTACAAACTTCTCAATTGGTTGGGCAGATTTTGAATGAAAAGCCTGCCTGGGAAGGGCAACA
TCTCTAGGCCAGTCTTCTTCTCCTGGGAGTCCAATCACGTCCAAGATTTTTCCTAGTTGATCAACATCTG
AACTTCCACGAAAAAGAGGCTTTCTACGAAACATTTCTGCAAATATGCAGCCAACACTCCAGAGATCCAC
GGGGGTGGCGTAGCTGGACTGGAGCAAGACTTCGGGTGCTCTGTACCACAGCGTGACGACCACTGAGGTT
AGAGCCATCTGGAAACTATAGATGCGGGCAAGGCCGAAGTCAGCGAGTTTTATTTGTCCGCTGCTGGTCA
CCAGAATGTTCTGTGGTTTTAGATCGCGATGCACTACTCGGTGTGAATGAAGAAAGTCCAGACCTCGGAG
AAGCTGAAACATCATATCCTTTATGGTTTCAGTGGGCACTCCAGGCTCTGGAACTTTATCCAAGTAAGTG
GTCAAGTCTTGATCGACATGTTCAA
